Addgene plasmid #105213: Trpc2-IRES-taulacZ-ACNF TV
Purpose: targeting vector to generate a Trpc2-IRES-taulacZ mouse strain.
Depositing lab: Peter Mombaerts. Depositing organization: Max Planck Research Unit for Neurogenetics. Publication: Trpc2-expressing sensory neurons in the main olfactory epithelium of the mouse. Omura M, Mombaerts P. Cell Rep. 2014 Jul 24;8(2):583-95. doi: 10.1016/j.celrep.2014.06.010. Epub 2014 Jul 4. PubMed 25001287.
Backbone
  Vector backbone: pBluescript-II-KS
  Backbone size w/o insert (bp): 3000
  Vector type: Mouse Targeting
  Selectable markers: Neomycin (select with G418)
Growth in bacteria
  Bacterial resistance: Ampicillin, 100 μg/mL
  Growth temperature: 37°C
  Growth strain: NEB Stable
  Copy number: High Copy
Gene/Insert
  Gene/Insert name: Trpc2-IRES-taumCherry-ACNF (alt name: Trpc2)
  Species: M. musculus (mouse)
  Insert size (bp): 18248
  Entrez Gene: Trpc2 (a.k.a. 3010009O07Rik, AI115608, TRPC2a, TRPC2b, Trrp2, mTrp2, smTRPC2, trp2)
  Cloning method: Restriction Enzyme; 5′ cloning site HindIII (not destroyed); 3′ cloning site HindIII (not destroyed)
  Sequencing primers: 5′ T7; 3′ T3
Terms and licenses: Academic/Nonprofit Terms; Industry Terms: Not Available to Industry
Depositor comments: Linearize the TV with SalI for electroporation.
How to cite: Trpc2-IRES-taulacZ-ACNF TV was a gift from Peter Mombaerts (Addgene plasmid # 105213 ; http://n2t.net/addgene:105213 ; RRID:Addgene_105213)
