[The description below was written by a language model from this plasmid's Addgene catalogue record.]
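Description:
Trpc2-IRES-taulacZ-ACNF TV is a mouse gene-targeting vector built on the pBluescript-II-KS backbone (about 3 kb), a high-copy bacterial cloning plasmid selected with ampicillin. It carries a large insert of roughly 18.2 kb of mouse origin, cloned between HindIII sites that remain intact and flanked by the backbone's T7 and T3 primer sites. The stated purpose is to generate a Trpc2-IRES-taulacZ mouse strain by homologous recombination at the Trpc2 locus, which encodes a transient receptor potential channel expressed in chemosensory neurons. The vector is meant to be linearized before introduction into embryonic stem cells, where integrants are selected with G418 through a neomycin resistance marker.

As the name indicates, the design places an internal ribosome entry site followed by a tau-lacZ reporter alongside Trpc2 sequence. This would yield a bicistronic transcript in which the reporter is co-translated in cells that express Trpc2. Fusing the microtubule-associated protein tau to β-galactosidase carries the reporter into axons, so both cell bodies and projections of the expressing neurons can be stained. ACNF conventionally denotes a self-excising neomycin cassette, in which a male-germline-expressed Cre recombinase and the neo gene lie between loxP sites and are removed on transmission through the male germline. The record does not spell out its composition.

One inconsistency exists in the record: the plasmid name and purpose specify taulacZ, whereas the insert field is labelled Trpc2-IRES-taumCherry-ACNF. No feature table was provided, so the homology arm extents, the exact insertion point and the reporter identity cannot be confirmed from the catalogue fields alone.
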