>Addgene plasmid #105213 | Trpc2-IRES-taulacZ-ACNF TV | depositor partial sequence | sequence record 199380 | insert: sequenced with T3 primer
GCTTTGTTCTGCCCTAAAGAACCTAGCTTCCTGCTGGATCTCTGACTCACCGTGTGACCTGGGAGGATGC
TGCCCCTCTCAGGATCCCTGACCCACACGTGACCAGATTTGACTCCACTTCTTGGAGTTCCGGGTGCTAG
GATATAAGAAAATCCCCAAGCCATAGGCTGCCCCCACACAGCATCTGCTGTCCCAGAAACTGCAAGTACC
TGAATTCCTCCCAGAAAGGGAGGATGGGGTCAGGAGGGAAGGAAGGGATCACTGCTGGACATAGTTTGTT
TTTCTCTTTAGCCTTCAGGAAGGATTGGAGGAGAAAAGAGGCTTTTGGGTGAAGGAAACTTTATTTGGCT
GACAATATGAGGTGGTAAAGGGTGGTGATGGGTAAATTCATGAGCTGGACTGGAGAGGCCTTATCCTATG
CTAATGGTGGCCCCAACAGGAGGCATCTCTAACCCTTGGTGTTAAGAACGTCCCTCCTTCACCTTCCCGC
AAGCTGGGTCCTTCTCCCATTACACCCAACTGGGCATCTGAACTCAGAACTAGGTTATTTATAGTCAAGC
ACAAGGGAGGTGCGAGAGAAAGCTGTGTTTACAAACATGGGTTCAGCTGAGCCGGAGAAGTCTGGAAAGG
GAATGTCTGAGGGGGTGGAAGGGGTGTGGCTGTTCCTGGACGGCTAAGCACTGAATGTCATAAATTCCCT
TCTACCCCTGGCCCTTCGGACCAGGGTAGGAGACAAAGAAGGTTAAGAGTAGGGAAGGAAGTGGGGGTGG
GGTG
