>Addgene plasmid #105213 | Trpc2-IRES-taulacZ-ACNF TV | depositor partial sequence | sequence record 199691 | insert: sequenced with T7 primer
ATCCCCCGGGCTGCAGGAATTCGATACCATGGTATCAAGCTTAACTGCTCACTGTTGTTTGCTGCCACTT
GCTGGATCTGTTTCTTTCTGTCCCCCAACCCCTGTCTTGCAACACTTGTTTTTTTTGTTTGTTTGTTTAT
TTGTTTGTTTTGAGACAGGATCTCACTATGTAGCTATGGCTGTCTTGGAGCTTGCAGTATAGACCAGAGT
GGGCTCAGATTCACAGAGCTCTGCCTGCCTCTGCCTTCTCAGAGCTGATTAGAGGCACGCACCACTACAC
GTTAGAGGAGGGATTGGCCCCTGGTAAAGGCACTAGAGAAACCCTTTGCTAACAGAGAGGGATTCTGGCC
TAGACTACTTGCCATCTGTACCCACTGGATTTAACATCTGAAGATGATTTTGAGTGTGAGTGGGGTTTGA
GCTAGGCTCTCAAGTAACTCAGGATAGCCTTGGATCTAGAAGTGATCCTCCTGTCTCTACCCCCAAGTGC
TGGAATTACAGGCATGAACTGTCCTACCCAGCCACAGGTAATTTTACTGAAAAAGTCTCTACTGTGGTCT
TGAGGCAGTGACTTTCCACATCTGTCTATTGTTTGACATTTATTATCTTGCACCCTTCTAACAGAGGACT
TGCTCCTAGCTCTGCATGCCTGTAATCTCAGTGCCGGAGGTAGAGGTAGGAGGATCAGAAGTTCAAGGTC
ATTTTCTGCTGTTTAACAAGTTTGATGCTAGCTCAGGCTCCCTAAGACTTTGTGTCAAGAAGAAGAACCG
ACGAGGTGACTCAGGAGGTAAAGGGGCTTGCCGCCAAGCCTGACGACCTCGGTGGGACTCCCAAGAAGCC
CATGGTGAAG
