>Addgene plasmid #105213 | Trpc2-IRES-taulacZ-ACNF TV | addgene partial sequence | sequence record 204932 | Addgene Partial NGS Result
CCCCCCCCCCTAACGTTACTGGCCGAAGCCGCTTGGAATAAGGCCGGTGTGCGTTTGTCTATATGTTATT
TTCCACCATATTGCCGTCTTTTGGCAATGTGAGGGCCCGGAAACCTGGCCCTGTCTTCTTGACGAGCATT
CCTAGGGGTCTTTCCCCTCTCGCCAAAGGAATGCAAGGTCTGTTGAATGTCGTGAAGGAAGCAGTTCCTC
TGGAAGCTTCTTGAAGACAAACAACGTCTGTAGCGACCCTTTGCAGGCAGCGGAACCCCCCACCTGGCGA
CAGGTGCCTCTGCGGCCAAAAGCCACGTGTATAAGATACACCTGCAAAGGCGGCACAACCCCAGTGCCAC
GTTGTGAGTTGGATAGTTGTGGAAAGAGTCAAATGGCTCTCCTAAGCGTATTCAACAAGGGGCTGAAGGA
TGCCCAGAAGGTACCCCATTGTATGGGATCTGATCTGGGGCCTCGGTGCACATGCTTTACATGTGTTTAG
TCGAGGTTAAAAAAACGTCTAGGCCCCCCGAACCACGGGGACGTGGTTTTCCTTTGAAAAACACGATGAT
AATATGGCCACAACCATGGCTGAGCCCCGCCAGGAGTTCGACGTGATGGAAGATCATGCTCAGGGGGACT
ACACCCTGCAAGACCAGGAGGGTGACATGGACCCCGGCCTGAAAGAGTCTCCCCTGCAGACCCCGGCCGA
TGATGGATCTGAGGAACCAGGCTCTGAAACCTCTGATGCTAAGAGCACTCCGACGGCGGAAGATGCGACA
GCACCCTTAGTGGATGAGGGAGCCCCCGGTGAGCAGGCGGCCGCTCAGGCCCCCGCGGAGATCCCAGAAG
GAACCGCAGCTGAAGAAGCAGGCATTGGCGACACGTCCAACCTGGAAGACCAAGCTGCCGGACACGTGAC
CCAAGCTCGCATGGTCAGTAAAGGCAAAGATGGGACTGGACCCGATGACAAAAAAACCAAGGGGGCGGAT
GGTAAGCCTGGAACGAAGATTGCCACACCCCGGGGAGCAGCCCCTCCAGGCCAGAAAGGCCAGGCCAACG
CCACCCGGATTCCAGCAAAAACCACTCCCACCCCGAAGACCTCGCCAGGTGAATCTGGGAAATCCGGGGA
CCGCAGCGGCTACAGCAGCCCCGGCTCCCCAGGCACTCCGGGCAGCCGCTCCCGCACACCCTCCCTGCCG
ACCCCGCCCACCCGGGAGCCCAAGAAGGTGGCGGTGGTCCGCACTCCCCCCAAGTCGCCGTCTGCAGCCA
AGAGCCGCCTGCAGGCCGCTCCCGGGCCCATGCCAGACCTGAAGAACGTCAAGTCCAAAATCGGCTCCAC
GGAAAACCTGAAGCACCAGCCAGGAGGTGGCAAGGTGCAGATAATT
[153 nt withheld, positions 1377-1529]
CATAAGCCAGGAGGTGGCCAAGTGGAAGTGAAATCTGAGAAGCTGGACTTCAAGGATAGAGTCCAGTCGA
AGATTGGGTCCCTGGACAACATCACACACGTCCCTGGCGGAGGGAATAAAAAGATCGAAACCCACAAGCT
GACCTTCCGCGAGAACGCCAAAGCCAAGACCGACCACGGGGCGGAGATCGTGTCCGGGGATCCCGTCGTT
TTACAACGTCGTGACTGGGAAAACCCTGGCGTTACCCAACTTAATCGCCTTGCAGCACATCCCCCTTTCG
CCAGCTGGCGTAATAGCGAAGAGGCCCGCACCGATCGCCCTTCCCAACAGTTGCGCAGCCTGAATGGCGA
ATGGCGCTTTGCCTGGTTTCCGGCACCAGAAGCGGTGCCGGAAAGCTGGCTGGAGTGCGATCTTCCTGAG
GCCGATACTGTCGTCGTCCCCTCAAACTGGCAGATGCACGGTTACGATGCGCCCATCTACACCAACGTGA
CCTATCCCATTACGGTCAATCCGCCGTTTGTTCCCACGGAGAATCCGACGGGTTGTTACTCGCTCACATT
TAATGTTGATGAAAGCTGGCTACAGGAAGGCCAGACGCGAATTATTTTTGATGGCGTTAACTCGGCGTTT
CATCTGTGGTGCAACGGGCGCTGGGTCGGTTACGGCCAGGACAGTCGTTTGCCGTCTGAATTTGACCTGA
GCGCATTTTTACGCGCCGGAGAAAACCGCCTCGCGGTGATGGTGCTGCGCTGGAGTGACGGCAGTTATCT
GGAAGATCAGGATATGTGGCGGATGAGCGGCATTTTCCGTGACGTCTCGTTGCTGCATAAACCGACTACA
CAAATCAGCGATTTCCATGTTGCCACTCGCTTTAATGATGATTTCAGCCGCGCTGTACTGGAGGCTGAAG
TTCAGATGTGCGGCGAGTTGCGTGACTACCTACGGGTAACAGTTTCTTTATGGCAGGGTGAAACGCAGGT
CGCCAGCGGCACCGCGCCTTTCGGCGGTGAAATTATCGATGAGCGTGGTGGTTATGCCGATCGCGTCACA
CTACGTCTGAACGTCGAAAACCCGAAACTGTGGAGCGCCGAAATCCCGAATCTCTATCGTGCGGTGGTTG
AACTGCACACCGCCGACGGCACGCTGATTGAAGCAGAAGCCTGCGATGTCGGTTTCCGCGAGGTGCGGAT
TGAAAATGGTCTGCTGCTGCTGAACGGCAAGCCGTTGCTGATTCGAGGCGTTAACCGTCACGAGCATCAT
CCTCTGCATGGTCAGGTCATGGATGAGCAGACGATGGTGCAGGATATCCTGCTGATGAAGCAGAACAACT
TTAACGCCGTGCGCTGTTCGCATTATCCGAACCATCCGCTGTGGTACACGCTGTGCGACCGCTACGGCCT
GTATGTGGTGGATGAAGCCAATATTGAAACCCACGGCATGGTGCCAATGAATCGTCTGACCGATGATCCG
CGCTGGCTACCGGCGATGAGCGAACGCGTAACGCGAATGGTGCAGCGCGATCGTAATCACCCGAGTGTGA
TCATCTGGTCGCTGGGGAATGAATCAGGCCACGGCGCTAATCACGACGCGCTGTATCGCTGGATCAAATC
TGTCGATCCTTCCCGCCCGGTGCAGTATGAAGGCGGCGGAGCCGACACCACGGCCACCGATATTATTTGC
CCGATGTACGCGCGCGTGGATGAAGACCAGCCCTTCCCGGCTGTGCCGAAATGGTCCATCAAAAAATGGC
TTTCGCTACCTGGAGAGACGCGCCCGCTGATCCTTTGCGAATACGCCCACGCGATGGGTAACAGTCTTGG
CGGTTTCGCTAAATACTGGCAGGCGTTTCGTCAGTATCCCCGTTTACAGGGCGGCTTCGTCTGGGACTGG
GTGGATCAGTCGCTGATTAAATATGATGAAAACGGCAACCCGTGGTCGGCTTACGGCGGTGATTTTGGCG
ATACGCCGAACGATCGCCAGTTCTGTATGAACGGTCTGGTCTTTGCCGACCGCACGCCGCATCCAGCGCT
GACGGAAGCAAAACACCAGCAGCAGTTTTTCCAGTTCCGTTTATCCGGGCAAACCATCGAAGTGACCAGC
GAATACCTGTTCCGTCATAGCGATAACGAGCTCCTGCACTGGATGGTGGCGCTGGATGGTAAGCCGCTGG
CAAGCGGTGAAGTGCCTCTGGATGTCGCTCCACAAGGTAAACAGTTGATTGAACTGCCTGAACTACCGCA
GCCGGAGAGCGCCGGGCAACTCTGGCTCACAGTACGCGTAGTGCAACCGAACGCGACCGCATGGTCAGAA
GCCGGGCACATCAGCGCCTGGCAGCAGTGGCGTCTGGCGGAAAACCTCAGTGTGACGCTCCCCGCCGCGT
CCCACGCCATCCCGCATCTGACCACCAGCGAAATGGATTTTTGCATCGAGCTGGGTAATAAGCGTTGGCA
ATTTAACCGCCAGTCAGGCTTTCTTTCACAGATGTGGATTGGCGATAAAAAACAACTGCTGACGCCGCTG
CGCGATCAGTTCACCCGTGCACCGCTGGATAACGACATTGGCGTAAGTGAAGCGACCCGCATTGACCCTA
ACGCCTGGGTCGAACGCTGGAAGGCGGCGGGCCATTACCAGGCCGAAGCAGCGTTGTTGCAGTGCACGGC
AGATACACTTGCTGATGCGGTGCTGATTACGACCGCTCACGCGTGGCAGCATCAGGGGAAAACCTTATTT
ATCAGCCGGAAAACCTACCGGATTGATGGTAGTGGTCAAATGGCGATTACCGTTGATGTTGAAGTGGCGA
GCGATACACCGCATCCGGCGCGGATTGGCCTGAACTGCCAGCTGGCGCAGGTAGCAGAGCGGGTAAACTG
GCTCGGATTAGGGCCGCAAGAAAACTATCCCGACCGCCTTACTGCCGCCTGTTTTGACCGCTGGGATCTG
CCATTGTCAGACATGTATACCCCGTACGTCTTCCCGAGCGAAAACGGTCTGCGCTGCGGGACGCGCGAAT
TGAATTATGGCCCACACCAGTGGCGCGGCGACTTCCAGTTCAACATCAGCCGCTACAGTCAACAGCAACT
GATGGAAACCAGCCATCGCCATCTGCTGCACGCGGAAGAAGGCACATGGCTGAATATCGACGGTTTCCAT
ATGGGGATTGGTGGCGACGACTCCTGGAGCCCGTCAGTATCGGCGGAATTCCAGCTGAGCGCCGGTCGCT
ACCATTACCAGTTGGTCTGGTGTCAAAAATAATAATAACCGGGCAGGGGGGATCCACTAGTTCTAGAGAT
TCGAGATCTAGATATCGATGAATTCATAACTTCGTATAATGTATGCTATACGAAGTTATGGATCTGTCGA
TCGACGGATCGATCCGAACAAACGACCCAACACCCGTGCGTTTTATTCTGTCTTTTTATTGCCGATCCCC
TCAGAAGAACTCGTCAAGAAGGCGATAGAAGGCGATGCGCTGCGAATCGGGAGCGGCGATACCGTAAAGC
ACGAGGAAGCGGTCAGCCCATTCGCCGCCAAGCTCTTCAGCAATATCACGGGTAGCCAACGCTATGTCCT
GATAGCGGTCCGCCACACCCAGCCGGCCACAGTCGATGAATCCAGAAAAGCGGCCATTTTCCACCATGAT
ATTCGGCAAGCAGGCATCGCCATGGGTCACGACGAGATCCTCGCCGTCGGGCATGCGCGCCTTGAGCCTG
GCGAACAGTTCGGCTGGCGCGAGCCCCTGATGCTCTTCGTCCAGATCATCCTGATCGACAAGACCGGCTT
CCATCCGAGTACGTGCTCGCTCGATGCGATGTTTCGCTTGGTGGTCGAATGGGCAGGTAGCCGGATCAAG
CGTATGCAGCCGCCGCATTGCATCAGCCATGATGGATACTTTCTCGGCAGGAGCAAGGTGAGATGACAGG
AGATCCTGCCCCGGCACTTCGCCCAATAGCAGCCAGTCCCTTCCCGCTTCAGTGACAACGTCGAGCACAG
CTGCGCAAGGAACGCCCGTCGTGGCCAGCCACGATAGCCGCGCTGCCTCGTCCTGCAGTTCATTCAGGGC
ACCGGACAGGTCGGTCTTGACAAAAAGAACCGGGCGCCCCTGCGCTGACAGCCGGAACACGGCGGCATCA
GAGCAGCCGATTGTCTGTTGTGCCCAGTCATAGCCGAATAGCCTCTCCACCCAAGCGGCCGGAGAACCTG
CGTGCAATCCATCTTGTTCAATGGCCGATCCCATATTGGCTGCACGGATCCTGAACGGCAGAGGTTACGG
CAGTTTGTCTCTCCCCCTTCCGGGAGCCACCTTCTTCTCCAACCGTCCCGGTCGCGCTCTCGGCGCTTCT
GAGGAGAGAACTGGCTGAGTGACGCCCTTTATAGATTCGCCCTTGTGTCCCGCCCCTTCCTTTCCCGCCC
TCCCTTGCGCTACGGGGCCGCCCGCACCGGCCTACACGGAGCGCGCGCGGCGGAGTTGTTGACGCTAGGG
CTCCGGCTCCCTGGTTGGGTGTTCTTTCTGACGCGACAGGAGGAGGAGAATGTTCCTGGTCCTGTCGTCC
TCCTTTCGGGTTTCCCGTGCACTCAAACCGAGGACTTACAGAACGGAGGATAAAGTTAGGCCATTTTTAC
TCAGCTTCGGAGTTCAGGCTCATTTTCAGCTAAAGTCTCTCATTAGTATCCCCCCACACACATCGGGAAA
ATGGTTTGTCCTACGCATCGGTAATGAAGGCGGGGCCCTTCGGGTCCTCCGGAGCGGGTTCCGGGGGTGG
GGGGAAGGAGGGAGGGACGGGACGGGCCTCGTTCATGAATATTCAGTTCACCGCTGAATATGCATAAGGC
AGGCAAGATGGCGCGTCCAATCAATTGGAAGTAGCCGTTATTAGTGGAGAGGCCCCAGGACGTTGGGGCA
CCGCCTGTGCTCTAGTAGCTTTACGGAGCCCTGGCGCTCGATGTTCAGCCCAAGCTTTCGCGAGCTCGAC
CGAACAAACGACCCAACACCCGTGCGTTTTATTCTGTCTTTTTATTGCCGCTCAGCTTTACAGTGACAAT
GACGGCTGGCGACTGAATATTAGTGCTTACAGACAGCACTACATATTTTCCGTCGATGTTGAAATCCTTT
CTCATATGTCACCATAAATATCAAATAATTATAGCAATCATTTACGCGTTAATGGCTAATCGCCATCTTC
CAGCAGGCGCACCATTGCCCCTGTTTCACTATCCAGGTTACGGATATAGTTCATGACAATATTTACATTG
GTCCAGCCACCAGCTTGCATGATCTCCGGTATTGAAACTCCAGCGCGGGCCATATCTCGCGCGGCTCCGA
CACGGGCACTGTGTCCAGACCAGGCCAGGTATCTCTGACCAGAGTCATCCTAAAATACACAAACAATTAG
AATCAGTAGTTTAACACATTATACACTTAAAAATTTTATATTTACCTTAGCGCCGTAAATCAATCGATGA
GTTGCTTCAAAAATCCCTTCCAGGGCGCGAGTTGATAGCTGGCTGGTGGCAGATGGCGCGGCAACACCAT
TTTTTCTGACCCGGCAAAACAGGTAGTTATTCGGATCATCAGCTACACCAGAGACGGAAATCCATCGCTC
GACCAGTTTAGTTACCCCCAGGCTAAGTGCCTTCTCTACACCTGCGGTGCTAACCAGCGTTTTCGTTCTG
CCAATATGGATTAACATTCTCCCACCGTCAGTACGTGAGATATCTTTAACCCTGATCCTGGCAATTTCGG
CTATACGTAACAGGGTGTTATAAGCAATCCCCAGAAATGCCAGATTACGTATATCCTGGCAGCGATCGCT
ATTTTCCATGAGTGAACGAACCTGGTCGAAATCAGTGCGTTCGAACGCTAGAGCCTGTTTTGCACGTTCA
CCGGCATCAACGTTTTCTTTTCGGATCCGCCGCATAACCAGTGAAACAGCATTGCTGTCACTTGGTCGTG
GCAGCCCGGACCGACGATGAAGCATGTTTAGCTGGCCCAAATGTTGCTGGATAGTTTTTACTGCCAGACC
GCGCGCCTGAAGATATAGAAGATAATCGCGAACATCTTCAGGTTCTGCGGGAAACCATTTCCGGTTATTC
AACTTGCACCATGCCGCCCACGACCGGCAAACGGACAGAAGCATTTTCCAGGTATGCTCAGAAAACGCCT
GGCGATCCCTGAACATGTCCATCAGGTTCTTGCGAACCTCATCACTCGTTGCATCGACCGGTAATGCAGG
CAAATTTTGGTGTACGGTCAGTAAATTGGACACCTTCCTCTTCTTCTTGGGCATGGCCGCAGGAAAGCAG
AGCCCTGAAGCTCCCATCACCGGCCAATAAGAGCCAAGCCTGCAGTGTGACCTCATAGAGCAATGTGCCA
GCCAGCCTGACCCCAAGGGCCCTCAGGCTTGGGCACACTGTCTCTAGGACCCTGAGAGAAAGACATACCC
ATTTCTGCTTAGGGCCCTGAGGATGAGCCCAGGGGTGGCTTGGCACTGAAGCAAAGGACACTGGGGCTCA
GCTGGCAGCAAAGTGACCAGGATGCTGAGGCTTTGACCCAGAAGCCAGAGGCCAGAGGCCAGGACTTCTC
TTGGTCCCAGTCCACCCTCACTCAGAGCTTTACCAATGCCCTCTGGATAGTTGTCGGGTAACGGTGGACG
CCACTGATTCTCTGGCCAGCCTAGGACTTCGCCATTCCGCTGATTCTGCTCTTCCAGCCACTGGCTGACC
GGTTGGAAGTACTCCAGCAGTGCCTTGGCATCCAGGGCATCTGAGCCTACCAGGTCCTTCAGTACCTCCT
GCCAGGGCCTGGAGCAGCCAGCCTGCAACACCTGCCTGCCAAGCAGAGTGACCACTGTGGGCACAGGGGA
CACAGGGTGGGGCCCACAACAGCACCATTGTCCACTTGTCCCTCACTAGTAAAAGAACTCTAGGGTTGCG
GGGGGTGGGGGAGGTCTCTGTGAGGCTGGTAAGGGATATTTGCCTGGCCCATGGAGATCCATAACTTCGT
ATAATGTATGCTATACGAAGTTATAAGCTTTCGCGAGCTCGAATCGGATCCGAATTCTTAATTAAGGTAC
CGGCGCGCCTTAATTAACTGCTGTGTTGGGTAGAGCCAGGGTCTCACAGTAGAAGACCATGGTGCTTTTT
AATATTATTATTATTTATTTTATTTTATTTTATTTTATTTGTTTTTTTGCCTCAGTAAAATTTCTGCTGT
GGAAGTCAGATGGTAGTCTCCATCTCTTGGCATCCTAAGATTCCTTCCTTTACTTCCCCTAAAATGGACG
CTGTGGAAGGAGGGAAGAGAGAAACAGCTTGCTTTGAGTTCTGGGGTTTAGAATCCTACTTTTGGGATTC
CTTAGGTCTTTAGTGAAAAACGTTCTGGCCTAGGAGACTGGAAGACTGGGAGCTAGGAGGCCAGAGAAGC
AGGAGACCTGAGTGGGTAGGTCTGAGAGATGGGAGGCCTGGAGGTGGTGCCCTTTCTTGGCCTGGCATTC
TCTTCAGGGATGGGTATCAATCTATCCCCTCCCTGACTTCATGAGGCCCCTGTGGCTGTTAAGAAGCATC
AGGCACAGAGGCTACAATGTGTGACCTGGATGACTGGGAAATTAGTTTCCATCCCTCGACTTTCAAGCTT
GTCAAGGACAAATGACGTCATGCAATAAACCAGTCATAAAAGCCATGTCTCCACACCACAACTCTGTTTA
ATTGAGTAGCCATCCAGTCTTTACCTTGCATGTCCTAGGAAGTTCCCACCACACTGTGGGGTTCCCTCAA
CCCTGCCATGGCCTCAGATTTCCAACTCTGGTTGGACAGGTGGCTCCTAGGACTGGAACCAGAACCACAC
TCCTGCTTCCTGCAGCCGTTCAAAGCCCCTTCTTCATAGTAAGGTCATTAGTTCCCAAGAGTCCTAAGAG
GCTTTCAGGGTCCAGCTCTGGAGAGCTGCAGCTTCCTTGGGTCCAAGAGCAGTGTCTTTCCTGATTGCAG
AGCCAGAGCCTCTGTGGAGGGTGCCTCTGGCTGCCCGACTGCTGGAGAAAGGAGAAAAGATGGTGAGGCG
GGGCAGCAGGGCCAGTGAAGCTGGAACAAGTCTCAGAGCAGGCTGGAGGGTGACCTACCTCTTGAGGACA
CACAGCCATGTCTCTTCTCCCCTGCAACAGATAGCATAGTAAGACCCCGGGGTCTTCTCCTCAAAGCAGG
CCCTCGCTCCCCTTCAGCTTCTCCCCGGGCAACAATTCCAGGTTGCCTGTCCATCCTTGCTCCTACCCAC
ACATCTGTCACTCTTCCACTGTCCCCGCCTCCACAACTGAACCTGGCACTTCCTACCTTGTTAGCCCCAT
CAAGTCAGAGCCTACTGAGACCGGAAGCAATATTGCCTCCTTCTCGCTGTTCCTTGGTCTACGAGGTACT
ACAGAGGACCTTTTGAGAAGACAGTCATCTGAGGATGTCCACAGATCTTGAACTCTCCCAGGACCTGGTG
GAGCCCCAATCTCACTAACCAAGTGGTTCCTGAAGGCTCTGGGGACTGGGTCAGAATACACTGGCTTCTT
TCACCCACCCTGCCATTCTCTGTCTCCCATTCATCGCTCACCACCCAAATAGGCGCAGTTAAAGTGGCTG
CAGGTCTGATCATAACTCGAGAGAGTCACTATGCTCTGGGCTCCATCCTGGGAGAACCCAGTGACCAAGA
AGACTTCGTGTGGGGGTATCAGCACCTCACGCTCCTCAGGGAAGACAGACAACGCCTGGATAGGAGCCCC
AAAACAAGTCCTTAGATTGAAGAAGGTGGCATTCCCAAACCTGCGAGCCACTCTCTCATCCACAGAGCTG
GAGGTAAACTGTCCTAATCGGACAGAGTCCCCCAGCCTCTTGGGTTCAAAGTGAAGACTGCCCACACCTC
GGAACACCACCTCCCCAGGTCCCCTACTGCACCCTCCAGAGCCCCGCAGCAGCTGCAGAGCCCGGGTCAA
GTAGAAATGCAGGGCCTTGAAGGGGAAGTGCCTCATGTAGAGCTCCCGGGAGCCACCTCCTGTCCGTACG
GCCTGGTTCAGCTCCCAGTACAAGGTGTTGGATGAGTTGGTGTACACCATAATCGCTACTCCGTGCTGGG
CTTTGAAGCCAGGAGGTAGAGTGAGCTTGTGACGCCGGTGTGCCCAGGCCTCTTGTGCTGCTTCCCAGGA
TTCCCGCAGCAGGGCATGGCGTGCCATCTCTTCCTTTAGCAGCAGGCCTGCTTTCTCCTCCATCTCCTCA
GAGCAGCCCACATAGGCATCATCAAAGGTATCTGGAACCAGGCTCAGGGGCAGGATAGGAACAGCTCGAA
CCTATGGACACAAGGGAGGTGCCACAGAGGCCAAAGTGTAAGTTTAAAACACTGGCCAGGGACTGCTGGG
GACAGGTTTTCATTTCTGTGCGACATAGCTGATGCATGCAACTGGCAGGATCCGAAACAGACACAAATAA
CACAGGCAATGGAGTCGGACAGCCATGGGTTTGTGTAAGCACCACCTGCTGGCTCTGGGATCTGGACTTC
ATGTTCTTCACCTATGGATTAAGGATGCTTCCAGCCTCACAGGGTTGTGAGGAGAGCATGAGGATAATTG
CGGCACAACCTAGAGGGGCGGCATCTGACCAAGAATCGAGTCTGCCTGGTTCCTGTGCTTTCCTGGCACT
GCTATTCCGTATGCAGGCAATGTGCAGCCAGTGTCTGATCCTTGCCCTGGTCCCCAACCCTCTTAGCCAT
TTCTCATCCTCGGGGAAGCCCTGCAGTTCAGTATACTTTACTGTCAGCTCCGGGGTTCCTGCATCCTCTC
TACTTTAGAAGGCTTCATCCTAAACTCAAGGAAGGGAGGAGTGTTTTGTCCTCAGCACAACCATACTCCC
AGAGTGTGATGTGGGAGGGGAGAGGGCCTGCCAGGGTCTACAGCAGCATACCCGTGTGGACAGGGGTTTG
CCTGCATTGAGCCTGTGGTATGCAGTGGGAAGGAGAAAGGTGGAGGCAATCTCTATGGAGGGGTAGCATG
GAAGGAGACTTCACACGGGGATCAGGGAGCACAGGGAGGTGGTATTCTGGGAGAATGACCTGGCACTTGG
ATTCCCTAATGGAATAGAAGTTCCTGAGAAGAGGACTGGGAGGAGGGAAGAGCCTCTTGGGAAGGGTTTC
CGTTATCATTCCTCCTCCACCACCACCTTCTCAGCCTCTGACCCACAACTGACTTTGTTGACAAAGGATA
GTCGCTAGAGTTACCTTCCAGAGGGCGTGCAAGCTGAGGCAGCTGAGGACCATCAGCAGATCCTCCAGAA
TCATCCTAGGACGAGTCCCGAGACAGCAGGACCCTGATGATGATGAAGCCAGTGGAGGGGAGTGCTGGCT
TGGATGGGCTCCAGGACCTTCCTTCCTTCAGCCTAGGAGGGTCCTTAGTCAAGGACTGGAACTCAGGAGG
GATGAGGGGTGAAGCTGAGGATGAGTTTAAGGATGGATGTGGCTTCAGACTTTATTGTCCCCATGTCAGC
CCTAGTCTATGACTACAAGATGGCCCCACACCCAGGGTCTCCAGGACTTCTTTGCGATGGTATAGGTGGG
CCACTTATATGACTCTGCCGCAAGAGGGGCGGGGCTGGGCGGGGCAGGGATGGGAACCCACCTGGAAGAA
GTTGAGACAGAGAGCGGCCCGGCCCAGGGCTATGGTTCTTTGCGGCTGACTGGAGCTGAAGTGCCGGCAG
GCGCTCGCAGATCGCAGATCCTGAACAAACAGCTGGACAAAGTCCCCGGGGCTAACTATAGCCCCTGGAC
TGGTAACCCGACACCTATCTTCCCCAACAACAGACAGGGGCGTGGGAGCTGAACTGGCAGAGTCCTTGGG
TGATTGAGGGGCAAAACTCTCCTTCGTTTGGATGATAGGTTCTTTCTGTAAGATCTGAACTAAGTCAAAG
TTGGGGGAGGGACCTGTGAGACTTGGTCTCTTCTCCGGTGGCCCTGGGCCGGGCCATGGCCCTCAGACCC
CCAGGCCACGAAGCCCCACGAGGATCTCTCCTTGTTCATTACGCTAGTTAAGTCGCCAAATCTGTCTTAT
TTGCATACAATTTGCATACGACACACGTTGGGTCACGTGCACCAGCATCAACCCTCCACCCCACCCCCAC
TTCCTTCCCTACTCTTAACCTTCTTTGTCTCCTACCCTGGTCCGAAGGGCCAGGGGTAGAAGGGAATTTA
TGACATTCAGTGCTTAGCCGTCCAGGAACAGCCACACCCCTTCCACCCCCTCAGACATTCCCTTTCCAGA
CTTCTCCGGCTCAGCTGAACCCATGTTTGTAAACACAGCTTTCTCTCGCACCTCCCTTGTGCTTGACTAT
AAATAACCTAGTTCTGAGTTCAGATGCCCAGTTGGGTGTAATGGGAGAAGGACCCAGCTTGCGGGAAGGT
GAAGGAGGGACGTTCTTAACACCAAGGGTTAGAGATGCCTCCTGTTGGGGCCACCATTAGCATAGGATAA
GGCCTCTCCAGTCCAGCTCATGAATTTACCCATCACCACCCTTTACCACCTCATATTGTCAGCCAAATAA
AGTTTCCTTCACCCAAAAGCCTCTTTTCTCCTCCAATCCTTCCTGAAGGCTAAAGAGAAAAACAAACTAT
GTCCAGCAGTGATCCCTTCCTTCCCTCCTGACCCCATCCTCCCTTTCTGGGAGGAATTCAGGTACTTGCA
GTTTCTGGGACAGCAGATGCTGTGTGGGGGCAGCCTATGGCTTGGGGATTTTCTTATATCCTAGCACCCG
GAACTCCAAGAAGTGGAGTCAAATCTGGTCACGTGTGGGTCAGGGATCCTGAGAGGGGCAGCATCCTCCC
AGGTCACACGGTGAGTCAGAGATCCAGCAGGAAGCTAGGTTCTTTAGGGCAGAACAAAGCTTATCGATAC
CGTCGACCTCGAGGGGGGGCCCGGTACCAGCTTTTGTTCCCTTTAGTGAGGGTTAATTTCGAGCTTGGCG
TAATCATGGTCATAGCTGTTTCCTGTGTGAAATTGTTATCCGCTCACAATTCCACACAACATACGAGCCG
GAAGCATAAAGTGTAAAGCCTGGGGTGCCTAATGAGTGAGCTAACTCACATTAATTGCGTTGCGCTCACT
GCCCGCTTTCCAGTCGGGAAACCTGTCGTGCCAGCTGCATTAATGAATCGGCCAACGCGCGGGGAGAGGC
GGTTTGCGTATTGGGCGCTCTTCCGCTTCCTCGCTCACTGACTCGCTGCGCTCGGTCGTTCGGCTGCGGC
GAGCGGTATCAGCTCACTCAAAGGCGGTAATACGGTTATCCACAGAATCAGGGGATAACGCAGGAAAGAA
CATGTGAGCAAAAGGCCAGCAAAAGGCCAGGAACCGTAAAAAGGCCGCGTTGCTGGCGTTTTTCCATAGG
CTCCGCCCCCCTGACGAGCATCACAAAAATCGACGCTCAAGTCAGAGGTGGCGAAACCCGACAGGACTAT
AAAGATACCAGGCGTTTCCCCCTGGAAGCTCCCTCGTGCGCTCTCCTGTTCCGACCCTGCCGCTTACCGG
ATACCTGTCCGCCTTTCTCCCTTCGGGAAGCGTGGCGCTTTCTCATAGCTCACGCTGTAGGTATCTCAGT
TCGGTGTAGGTCGTTCGCTCCAAGCTGGGCTGTGTGCACGAACCCCCCGTTCAGCCCGACCGCTGCGCCT
TATCCGGTAACTATCGTCTTGAGTCCAACCCGGTAAGACACGACTTATCGCCACTGGCAGCAGCCACTGG
TAACAGGATTAGCAGAGCGAGGTATGTAGGCGGTGCTACAGAGTTCTTGAAGTGGTGGCCTAACTACGGC
TACACTAGAAGAACAGTATTTGGTATCTGCGCTCTGCTGAAGCCAGTTACCTTCGGAAAAAGAGTTGGTA
GCTCTTGATCCGGCAAACAAACCACCGCTGGTAGCGGTGGTTTTTTTGTTTGCAAGCAGCAGATTACGCG
CAGAAAAAAAGGATCTCAAGAAGATCCTTTGATCTTTTCTACGGGGTCTGACGCTCAGTGGAACGAAAAC
TCACGTTAAGGGATTTTGGTCATGAGATTATCAAAAAGGATCTTCACCTAGATCCTTTTAAATTAAAAAT
GAAGTTTTAAATCAATCTAAAGTATATATGAGTAAACTTGGTCTGACAGTTACCAATGCTTAATCAGTGA
GGCACCTATCTCAGCGATCTGTCTATTTCGTTCATCCATAGTTGCCTGACTCCCCGTCGTGTAGATAACT
ACGATACGGGAGGGCTTACCATCTGGCCCCAGTGCTGCAATGATACCGCGAGACCCACGCTCACCGGCTC
CAGATTTATCAGCAATAAACCAGCCAGCCGGAAGGGCCGAGCGCAGAAGTGGTCCTGCAACTTTATCCGC
CTCCATCCAGTCTATTAATTGTTGCCGGGAAGCTAGAGTAAGTAGTTCGCCAGTTAATAGTTTGCGCAAC
GTTGTTGCCATTGCTACAGGCATCGTGGTGTCACGCTCGTCGTTTGGTATGGCTTCATTCAGCTCCGGTT
CCCAACGATCAAGGCGAGTTACATGATCCCCCATGTTGTGCAAAAAAGCGGTTAGCTCCTTCGGTCCTCC
GATCGTTGTCAGAAGTAAGTTGGCCGCAGTGTTATCACTCATGGTTATGGCAGCACTGCATAATTCTCTT
ACTGTCATGCCATCCGTAAGATGCTTTTCTGTGACTGGTGAGTACTCAACCAAGTCATTCTGAGAATAGT
GTATGCGGCGACCGAGTTGCTCTTGCCCGGCGTCAATACGGGATAATACCGCGCCACATAGCAGAACTTT
AAAAGTGCTCATCATTGGAAAACGTTCTTCGGGGCGAAAACTCTCAAGGATCTTACCGCTGTTGAGATCC
AGTTCGATGTAACCCACTCGTGCACCCAACTGATCTTCAGCATCTTTTACTTTCACCAGCGTTTCTGGGT
GAGCAAAAACAGGAAGGCAAAATGCCGCAAAAAAGGGAATAAGGGCGACACGGAAATGTTGAATACTCAT
ACTCTTCCTTTTTCAATATTATTGAAGCATTTATCAGGGTTATTGTCTCATGAGCGGATACATATTTGAA
TGTATTTAGAAAAATAAACAAATAGGGGTTCCGCGCACATTTCCCCGAAAAGTGCCACCTAAATTGTAAG
CGTTAATATTTTGTTAAAATTCGCGTTAAATTTTTGTTAAATCAGCTCATTTTTTAACCAATAGGCCGAA
ATCGGCAAAATCCCTTATAAATCAAAAGAATAGACCGAGATAGGGT
[37 nt withheld, positions 15786-15822]
AAAGAACGTGGACTCCAACGTCAAAGG
[49 nt withheld, positions 15850-15898]
T
[91 nt withheld, positions 15900-15990]
G
[124 nt withheld, positions 15992-16115]
CCCATTCGCCATTCAGGCTGCGCAACTGTTGGGAAGGGCGATCGGTGCGGGCCTCTTCGCTATTACGCCA
GCTGGCGAAAGGGGGATGTGCTGCAAGGCGATTAAGTTGGGTAACGCCAGGGTTTTCCCAGTCACGACGT
TGTAAAACGACGGCCAGTGAATTGTAATACGACTCACTATAGGGCGAATTGGAGCTCCACCGCGGTGGCG
GCCGCTCTAGAACTAGTGGATCCCCCGGGCTGCAGGAATTCGATACCATGGTATCAAGCTTAACTGCTCA
CTGTTGTTTGCTGCCACTTGCTGGATCTGTTTCTTTCTGTCCCCCAACCCCTGTCTTGCAACACTTGTTT
TTTTTGTTTGTTTGTTTATTTGTTTGTTTTGAGACAGGATCTCACTATGTAGCTATGGCTGTCTTGGAGC
TTGCAGTATAGACCAGAGTGGGCTCAGATTCACAGAGCTCTGCCTGCCTCTGCCTTCTCAGAGCTGATTA
GAGGCACGCACCACTACACGTTAGAGGAGGGATTGGCCCCTGGTAAAGGCACTAGAGAAACCCTTTGCTA
ACAGAGAGGGATTCTGGCCTAGACTACTTGCCATCTGTACCCACTGGATTTAACATCTGAAGATGATTTT
GAGTGTGAGTGGGGTTTGAGCTAGGCTCTCAAGTAACTCAGGATAGCCTTGGATCTAGAAGTGATCCTCC
TGTCTCTACCCCCAAGTGCTGGAATTACAGGCATGAACTGTCCTACCCAGCCACAGGTAATTTTACTGAA
AAAGTCTCTACTGTGGTCTTGAGGCAGTGACTTTCCACATCTGTCTATTGTTTGACATTTATTATCTTGC
ACCCTTCTAACAGAGGACTTGCTCCTAGCTCTGCATGCCTGTAATCTCAGTGCCGGAGGTAGAGGTAGGA
GGATCAGAAGTTCAAGGTCATTTTCTGCTGTTTAACAAGTTTGATGCTAGCTCAGGCTCCCTAAGACTTT
GTGTCAAGAAGAAGAACCGACGAGGTGACTCAGGAGGTAAAGGGGCTTGCCGCCAAGCCTGACGACCTCG
GTGGGACTCCCAAGAAGCCCATGGTGAAGGCAAGAGCTGATCCTGCAAGCTGTCAGCCTCCACACCCGTG
CTGTGGCATACTAAGAACACACGCACATCCATGCACACAGAGAAATAAGTAAAAAATAATTAATAAGGAG
AAAATGTAAACAAACCTTCAAGCATTTTGGCTGAAGGTCTCCGGTGAGATAGATGACGGGTTTATGGCTC
AGGGTAGCCAGAAATATTGAAAGTTAGTAAGTAGAGGTAGGTCTAAGAGATTGGGTCAAATTTAGCAAGA
TCTCCCTTGATATACGGAGGACAGAGTAACAAAAGCAGATGATATTTACCTGTGGTGAGCTAGAGCCAAG
ATGCAGGGAGTCAGATGTCAGAGGGCAGAGTAGTGTGGTCTGGACAATGAGCACCTGATGAGTGCATTCT
GCTGGAGGTCCTTGGGAAAGGCAGATCAGGAAGGACTTCCTGGAAAAGGCAGCACTGGGGTTATTGCTTC
TGTGCTCTACATACAGCACACAGTCCTCTCCCACCCAGACCAGGAAATGTTCTTAACTTGTCTTTGTGTC
TTCCTCTTTATCTCCCTTGAGGTCACAGCAACCAACACGATCTTTTCACACCTAATTCAGATGCCCCCTC
CATCCAGAACTCTTCCTAGAGTTAGAAGGCCATGGCAGAGTCTTTAGTTTTATTCTATGAGGCTCTTCTC
TGTGTGGTCCGTAACAGCCTCTCACAAGCCATTCTCTCTCCTTCCCTCCCCAGAGCGTGCAGGCTTCGGG
ACGGGACCCTGCTTGTCTTGCATGCTTGGCCCCCTGTGTTCAGTAAATGTTGGTTGACCAAAAGAATGAA
GGTGGAGGGGCTGGAGAGATGGTCAGCAGCTAAGAGCCTTACTGCTCTGCAGAGGACTCGGGTGTGGTTC
CCAGCACCCAAACTGTGACTCAGGGCCATCTGTAACTCCAATTCCAGGGGATCCAATGCTTCTTCCTACC
TCTGCAGGCTCCTGCACACGCGTGGTGCTCACCCACACTCAGAACACACACCCTTATGCAAGTAAAAGAT
GTTTTTAGATCAGTACTAAGAAATGCAAGTGTCCATATTCACAAGGGTGGCTCAAAAGGCTTCATGGACA
TAGAACACCTTTGGCTGCATCTTCAGGGGAAGGAAATGTGTTCTGGGTAGATCCCAGGTTTCTCTCCCAA
CCTGGTCCCCGTTTTCTTCTCCTTTGTTTGGGCCACCATGCCAGTTTCAACGAAACGTTCCAGTTTCTCT
TTTGGACCATGTTCGGCATGGAAGAGCACACAGTGGTGGACATGCCTCAGTTCCTGGTGCCTGAGTTCGT
GGGCAGGGCCATGTACGGCATCTTTACCATCGTCATGGTCATTGTGCTACTTAACATGCTTATTGCCATG
ATCACCAACTCCTTCCAGAAGATCGAGGTGCGTGACCTGAGCCAGGCTCCGTGGGGAGGGACAGGGCGCG
AAGACCCTCGCGGTCCTGCTCTGCTCTCACTTTTATTTTATGGCTTTGTACAAATTCTCCTCTGTACAAC
AAGGGTTTCAGCACTGCTGTTGCTATGGGCAGACTCCAAGTCTAATGCTCTGTGCGCTTTTCCTTGGTGG
TAGTGGTGGTGGTGGTTGTGGCGGTGGTGGCGGCAGTTTAGAGCATTGTATAAAAGTTAAGTGGGAACAC
AAGAAGGAGGCAGATGGGTTCACATTGCGGCCTGGAGAATAGGTTGCACACTGAGTAGCAACTGGAAATT
AGAGGGGAAAGGAAAATGGGAGAGGAGAGTGTGGGTGGTTGGTGGGGAGGAAACAAGAACAAGAGGTTGG
CACCCTGGAGGGTAGGAGAGGGGAAGATGGCAGAGCAGCCACCTGAGTGAGCAGAGCGGCCATGCCAGCG
CCAGCGTGGACCTAGCCTTGCCTCCTGCCTCTTGGTCCCCAGGATGATGCTGATGTGGAGTGGAAGTTTG
CTCGCTCCAAGCTCTACCTGTCCTACTTCCGAGAGGGTCTGACGCTGCCTGTGCCCTTTAACATCCTGCC
ATCCCCAAAGGCCGCCTTCTACCTCGTCAGGTGATGGCCCCTGTACACCACCCAGCCTGCCCCATTTTCC
CAGGCCCTATCCCCCCGGCCCCACCCCCGGCCCCGCTACACACACACACATACATGCACACACACACACT
AACGTCTTTTCACCATGGCAATCTCTCAGGAGAATTTTCCGGTTCCTTTGCTGTGGCTCCTCCTGCTGCA
AAGCCAAGAAGTCGGACTACCCGCCCATCGGGACCTTTGTGGGTACCTTTTCTGTCTGTCATTTCCCCAC
CTGTGTTACCTAAGCCATCAGTATGTCCCCCCAGAGCCTGCTTCCAATTCCCGCTCACACGGCCTCCGTT
TTCATCCGCCTGCTTCTGGCTGAATCCTACATCTCTAGTCCACATCCGGCAGCCTAAGCATAACCCATGG
CACCTCCATCCCACGCCCGAGGTCCAGACTGTAAGACATGCTCGGGTGATTTAACAGCACTTGGGCAAAG
CCCCCTGAGGAATGAGAGGCCGCTGGGCATCCAAGGGGCTCACCTACCTCCTATCATCTGCACCATAACT
CAGACTGTCTGAGCATGAGCGCTTTCCCAGTTTGGACCAGTGCTGCAGTTCTTCAGGGGTCTTTCCTTCC
CACACCACCCCCACCTCTCAGTCTTCACCACATACTCTAGACACACTGTCCTCTCACAGTCTGCTGCCCC
CAGTCGGCCCCCCTCAGTCCTGCAGGACTGCACTGCACCAGACAGGCCAGGGACAGAAAGCCTGCCTAGA
TTTTGCCTTTCTCCTTTACTTGGTCAGGGCAGAGATGGAAAGGAAGGTAGAGAGTTCACTCTGCCTTCCA
TTGCAGACCAACCCCGGGGCAAGGGCGGGCTCCGCCGGGGAAGGAGAACGCGTGTCCTACCGCCTTCGAG
TCATCAAGGCTCTGGTGCAGCGCTACATAGAGACTGCCCGGCGCGAGTTCGAGGAGACCCGTCGGAAAGG
TCAGTGGCTCACTTGTGATGCAACCCCTTTGCTGTCCTTGGCTCGCCTTGGAAGAGTGTCCACACCCAGA
CTCACCCTCCACACTTCTGCATTAGGCTCTAGTCCCGTCCTTCCTACCCTAGAAAGGCACAGCTTATCTG
TTACTCTGCCTTTCATATTGCTTTGTTCTCATTCCTTCATTTATGTGTGCTCAGATATTGATCTCGAGTT
TCCCCCCTCCCCCTCCCATTTCCTTCTTCCTGTCTTACCAAGTTGCCCAGGCTCATCTTGAACTCACTTT
GAAGCCTAGGCTGGCTTTGAACTCTCCATCATCTTCCCCAGTCTCCCAACTAGATGGGACTGCAGGCCTG
CACTACCAACCCCAGCTAAGGCTTTCCTTCTTTGTCACAGGCTGTCCTTAAATTAATACTCACATTTACC
TGACCCCTCAGTTCTTGCAGTCCCCCTTTAGCATCCAGACAGGGTGTCCCTGGGTTCAGTGGGGGTGGGG
TGCAGATAGACAGAAGAGGTACTGAGCAGGCTCCCTTCTGAAAGACCTGCCCTGATTCCTCTCAGACCTG
GGCAACAGACTGACAGAGCTGACCAAGACTGTGTCTCGACTGCAAAGCGAGGTGGCCAGTGTGCAGAAGA
ACCTGGCGGCGGGAGGGGCACCACGGCCTCCGGATGGTGCCAGCATCCTCAGTAGATACATCACCCGAGT
GCGCAACAGCTTCCAGAACCTGGGCCCCCCTACCTCTGACACCCCAGCAGAGCTGACTATGCCTGGGATT
GTGGAGACCGAAGTCTCTTTAGGAGATGGCCTTGATGGCACAGGTGAAGCTGGAGCTCCCGCTCCTGGAG
AGCCCGGCTCTTCCTCCTCTGCCCATGTGCTGGTTCACAGGGAGCAAGAAGCAGAGGGGTCAGGGGACTT
GCCCCTGGAAGGAGATCTGGAGACCAAGGGCGAGTCCTAAGGCAACAGAAGGGTCTCTTCTGTCACTAAG
TGCAGGGCGCGCCTTAATTAAGAATTC
